Addgene plasmid #110038: pHH0103_NXF1_TAP-C
Purpose: Protein expression and purification of NXF1_TAP-C
Depositing lab: Sachdev Sidhu. Depositing organization: University of Toronto. Publication: Large-scale survey and database of high affinity ligands for peptide recognition modules. Teyra J, Kelil A, Jain S, Helmy M, Jajodia R, Hooda Y, Gu J, D'Cruz AA, Nicholson SE, Min J, Sudol M, Kim PM, Bader GD, Sidhu SS. Mol Syst Biol. 2020 Dec;16(12):e9310. doi: 10.15252/msb.20199310. PubMed 33438817.
Backbone
  Vector backbone: pHH0103
  Vector type: Bacterial Expression
Growth in bacteria
  Bacterial resistance: Ampicillin, 100 μg/mL
  Growth temperature: 37°C
  Growth strain: DH5alpha
  Copy number: Low Copy
Gene/Insert
  Gene/Insert name: NXF1_TAP-C
  Species: H. sapiens (human)
  Entrez Gene: NXF1 (a.k.a. MEX67, TAP)
  Cloning method: Restriction Enzyme; 5′ cloning site Sfi1 (unknown if destroyed); 3′ cloning site Not1 (unknown if destroyed)
Terms and licenses: Academic/Nonprofit Terms; Industry Terms: Not Available to Industry
How to cite: pHH0103_NXF1_TAP-C was a gift from Sachdev Sidhu (Addgene plasmid # 110038 ; http://n2t.net/addgene:110038 ; RRID:Addgene_110038)
