[The description below was written by a language model from this plasmid's Addgene catalogue record and pLannotate feature annotations shown in this document.]
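Description:
pHH0103_NXF1_TAP-C is a bacterial expression plasmid built on the pHH0103 backbone for producing and purifying the TAP-C domain of human NXF1 (also known as TAP or MEX67), a nuclear mRNA export factor. It is maintained in E. coli under ampicillin selection through a β-lactamase gene with its own promoter, and replicates from a ColE1/pBR322-type origin accompanied by the pBR322 bom region. The catalogue lists it as low copy. The annotated rop sequences are only fragments, interrupted by an f1 phage origin, which in principle allows single-stranded DNA production with helper phage.

The expression cassette is driven by the hybrid tac promoter followed by a lac operator, and the plasmid carries its own lacI gene under the up-mutated lacIq promoter, so transcription is kept repressed until induced with IPTG. The open reading frame encodes an N-terminal 6xHis tag, then Schistosoma japonicum glutathione S-transferase, then a short NXF1 fragment of roughly 56 codons corresponding to the C-terminal domain, which was inserted between SfiI and NotI sites. The resulting His-GST fusion can be captured by either metal-chelate or glutathione affinity. A bacteriophage fd terminator lies just downstream of the insert.

Beyond the terminator, the table shows fragments of M13 gene III, a tetracycline resistance gene remnant and a partial tet promoter. These look like leftovers from a phagemid-type ancestor rather than functional parts of this construct, though the record does not explain their origin. The plasmid belongs to a collection used to survey peptide ligands of peptide recognition modules, in which purified domains such as this one would serve as binding targets.
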