Features (pLannotate 1.2.2; 21 found; start..end, strand, type, name):
      1..29      +  promoter       tac promoter: strong E. coli promoter; hybrid between the trp and lac UV5 promoters
     37..53      +  protein_bind   lac operator: The lac repressor binds to the lac operator to inhibit transcription in E. coli. This inhibition can be relieved by adding lactose or isopropyl-β-D-thiogalactopyranoside (IPTG). lac repressor encoded by lacI
    138..155     +  CDS            6xHis: 6xHis affinity tag
    171..824     +  CDS            GST26_SCHJA: Experimental evidence at protein level: Swiss-Prot protein existence level 1. GST isoenzymes appear to play a central role in the parasite detoxification system. Other functions are also suspected including a role in increasing the solubility of haematin in the parasite gut. From Schistosoma japonicum (Blood fluke).
    903..1070    +  CDS            NXF1 (fragment): NXF1_HUMAN - Also known as TAP. Experimental evidence at protein level: Swiss-Prot protein existence level 1. Involved in the nuclear export of mRNA species bearing retroviral constitutive transport elements (CTE) and in the export of mRNA from the nucleus to the cytoplasm (TAP/NFX1 pathway) (PubMed:10924507). The NXF1-NXT1 heterodimer is involved in the export of HSP70 mRNA in conjunction with ALYREF/THOC4 and THOC5 components of the TREX complex (PubMed:18364396, PubMed:19165146, PubMed:9660949). ALYREF/THOC4-bound mRNA is thought to be transferred to the NXF1-NXT1 heterodimer for export (Pu
   1086..1133    +  terminator     fd terminator (sequence withheld): central terminator from bacteriophage fd (Otsuka and Kunisawa, 1982)
   1138..1350    +  CDS            M13 gene III (fragment) (sequence partly withheld): pIII; III; minor coat protein
   1365..1835    +  CDS            M13 gene III (fragment) (sequence partly withheld): pIII; III; minor coat protein
   1857..1927    +  CDS            TcR (fragment): tetracycline efflux protein; tet; confers resistance to tetracycline
   2169..2549    -  CDS            YPB1_ECOLX: Protein predicted: Swiss-Prot protein existence level 4. From Escherichia coli.
   2566..2717    +  CDS            rop (fragment): Rop protein, which maintains plasmids at low copy number; rop
   2753..3181    -  rep_origin     f1 ori (sequence partly withheld): f1 bacteriophage origin of replication; arrow indicates direction of (+) strand synthesis
   3190..3229    +  CDS            rop (fragment): Rop protein, which maintains plasmids at low copy number; rop
   3331..3471    +  misc_feature   bom: basis of mobility region from pBR322
   3657..4244    -  rep_origin     ori: high-copy-number ColE1/pMB1/pBR322/pUC origin of replication
   4415..5275    -  CDS            AmpR: β-lactamase; bla; confers resistance to ampicillin, carbenicillin, and related antibiotics
   5276..5380    -  promoter       AmpR promoter: bla
   5489..5566    +  promoter       lacIq promoter: lacI (mutant); In the lacIq allele, a single base change in the promoter boosts expression of the lacI gene about 10-fold.
   5567..6649    +  CDS            lacI: lac repressor; lacI; The lac repressor binds to the lac operator to inhibit transcription in E. coli. This inhibition can be relieved by adding lactose or isopropyl-β-D-thiogalactopyranoside (IPTG).
   6662..6683    +  protein_bind   CAP binding site: CAP binding activates transcription in the presence of cAMP. E. coli catabolite activator protein
   6702..6719    +  promoter       tet promoter (fragment): E. coli promoter for tetracycline efflux protein gene
>Addgene plasmid #110038 | pHH0103_NXF1_TAP-C | addgene full sequence | sequence record 215953 | Addgene NGS Result
TTGACAATTAATCATCGGCTCGTATAATGTGTGGAATTGTGAGCGGATAACAATTTCACACAGGAAACAG
CCAGTCCGTTTAGGTGTTTTCACGAGCACTTCACCAACAAGGACCATAGATTATGAAAATCGAAGAACAC
CATCACCATCACCATTCCAGCGGTAAGCTTATGTCCCCTATACTAGGTTATTGGAAAATTAAGGGCCTTG
TGCAACCCACTCGACTTCTTTTGGAATATCTTGAAGAAAAATATGAAGAGCATTTGTATGAGCGCGATGA
AGGTGATAAATGGCGAAACAAAAAGTTTGAATTGGGTTTGGAGTTTCCCAATCTTCCTTATTATATTGAT
GGTGATGTTAAATTAACACAGTCTATGGCCATCATACGTTATATAGCTGACAAGCACAACATGTTGGGTG
GTTGTCCAAAAGAGCGTGCAGAGATTTCAATGCTTGAAGGAGCGGTTTTGGATATTAGATACGGTGTTTC
GAGAATTGCATATAGTAAAGACTTTGAAACTCTCAAAGTTGATTTTCTTAGCAAGCTACCTGAAATGCTG
AAAATGTTCGAAGATCGTTTATGTCATAAAACATATTTAAATGGTGATCATGTAACCCATCCTGACTTCA
TGTTGTATGACGCTCTTGATGTTGTTTTATACATGGACCCAATGTGCCTGGATGCGTTCCCAAAATTAGT
TTGTTTTAAAAAACGTATTGAAGCTATCCCACAAATTGATAAGTACTTGAAATCCAGCAAGTATATAGCA
TGGCCTTTGCAGGGCTGGCAAGCCACGTTTGGTGGTGGCGACCATCCTCCAAAATCGGATCTGGAAGTTC
TGTTCCAGGGGCCCCTGTCCAGCGGTCTGGTTCCGCGTGGTTCCGGTACCGCGGCCCAGCCGGCCCCGGA
ACAGCAAGAAATGCTGCAGGCCTTTAGCACCCAATCTGGCATGAACCTGGAATGGAGTCAGAAATGCCTG
CAAGATAACAATTGGGACTATACCCGTAGCGCGCAGGCCTTTACGCATCTGAAAGCAAAAGGTGAAATTC
CGGAAGTGGCTTTCATGAAAGCGGCCGCATA
[142 nt withheld, positions 1082-1223]
C
[98 nt withheld, positions 1225-1322]
AGTTTGTACTGGTGACGAAACTCAGTGTCTAGCTAGAGTGGC
[149 nt withheld, positions 1365-1513]
T
[41 nt withheld, positions 1515-1555]
T
[62 nt withheld, positions 1557-1618]
A
[35 nt withheld, positions 1620-1654]
CCTCCCTCAATCGGTTGAATGTCGCCCTTTTGTCTTTGGCGCTGGTAAACCATATGAA
[86 nt withheld, positions 1713-1798]
T
[54 nt withheld, positions 1800-1853]
CTAGCGCCGCCCTATACCTTGTCTGCCTCCCCGCGTTGCGTCGCGGTGCATGGAGCCGGGCCACCTCGAC
CTGAATGGAAGCCGGCGGCACCTCGCTAACGGATTCACCACTCCAAGAATTGGAGCCAATCAATTCTTGC
GGAGAACTGTGAATGCGCAAACCAACCCTTGGCAGAACATATCCATCGCGTCCGCCATCTCCAGCAGCCG
CACGCGGCGCATCTCGGGCAGCGTTGGGTCCTGGCCACGGGTGCGCATGATCGTGCTCCTGTCGTTGAGG
ACCCGGCTAGGCTGGCGGGGTTGCCTTACTGGTTAGCAGAATGAATCACCGATACGCGAGCGAACGTGAA
GCGACTGCTGCTGCAAAACGTCTGCGACCTGAGCAACAACATGAATGGTCTTCGGTTTCCGTGTTTCGTA
AAGTCTGGAAACGCGGAAGTCAGCGCCCTGCACCATTATGTTCCGGATCTGCATCGCAGGATGCTGCTGG
CTACCCTGTGGAACACCTACATCTGTATTAACGAAGCGCTGGCATTGACCCTGAGTGATTTTTCTCTGGT
CCCGCCGCATCCATACCGCCAGTTGTTTACCCTCACAACGTTCCAGTAACCGGGCATGTTCATCATCAGT
AACCCGTATCGTGAGCATCCTCTCTCGTTTCATCGGTATCATTACCCCCATGAACAGAAATCCCCCTTAC
ACGGAGGCATCAGTGACCAAACAGGAAAAAACCGCCCTTAACATGGCCCGCTTTATCAGAAGCCAGACAT
TAACGCTTCTGGAGAAACTCAACGAGCTGGACGCGGATGAACAGGCAGACATCTGTGAATCGCTTCACGA
CCACGCTGATGAGCTTTACCGCAGGATCCGCGAAATTGTAAGCGTTAATATTTTGTTAAAATTCGCGTTA
AATTTTTGTTAAATCAGCTCATTTTTTAACCAATAGGCCGAAATCGGCAAAATCCCTTATAAATCAAAAG
AATAGACCGAGATAGGGT
[37 nt withheld, positions 2852-2888]
AAAGAACGTGGACTCCAACGTCAAAGG
[49 nt withheld, positions 2916-2964]
T
[91 nt withheld, positions 2966-3056]
G
[124 nt withheld, positions 3058-3181]
CGCGGATCCTGCCTCGCGCGTTTCGGTGATGACGGTGAAAACCTCTGACACATGCAGCTCCCGGAGACGG
TCACAGCTTGTCTGTAAGCGGATGCCGGGAGCAGACAAGCCCGTCAGGGCGCGTCAGCGGGTGTTGGCGG
GTGTCGGGGCGCAGCCATGACCCAGTCACGTAGCGATAGCGGAGTGTATACTGGCTTAACTATGCGGCAT
CAGAGCAGATTGTACTGAGAGTGCACCATATGCGGTGTGAAATACCGCACAGATGCGTAAGGAGAAAATA
CCGCATCAGGCGCTCTTCCGCTTCCTCGCTCACTGACTCGCTGCGCTCGGTCGTTCGGCTGCGGCGAGCG
GTATCAGCTCACTCAAAGGCGGTAATACGGTTATCCACAGAATCAGGGGATAACGCAGGAAAGAACATGT
GAGCAAAAGGCCAGCAAAAGGCCAGGAACCGTAAAAAGGCCGCGTTGCTGGCGTTTTTCCATAGGCTCCG
CCCCCCTGACGAGCATCACAAAAATCGACGCTCAAGTCAGAGGTGGCGAAACCCGACAGGACTATAAAGA
TACCAGGGTTTCCCCCTGGAAGCTCCCTCGTGCGCTCTCCTGTTCCGACCCTGCCGCTTACCGGATACCT
GTCCGCCTTTCTCCCTTCGGGAAGCGTGGCGCTTTCTCATAGCTCACGCTGTAGGTATCTCAGTTCGGTG
TAGGTCGTTCGCTCCAAGCTGGGCTGTGTGCACGAACCCCCCGTTCAGCCCGACCGCTGCGCCTTATCCG
GTAACTATCGTCTTGAGTCCAACCCGGTAAGACACGACTTATCGCCACTGGCAGCAGCCACTGGTAACAG
GATTAGCAGAGCGAGGTATGTAGGCGGTGCTACAGAGTTCTTGAAGTGGTGGCCTAACTACGGCTACACT
AGAAGGACAGTATTTGGTATCTGCGCTCTGCTGAAGCCAGTTACCTTCGGAAAAAGAGTTGGTAGCTCTT
GATCCGGCAAACAAACCACCGCTGGTAGCGGTGGTTTTTTTGTTTGCAAGCAGCAGATTACGCGCAGAAA
AAAAGGATCTCAAGAAGATCCTTTGATCTTTTCTACGGGGTCTGACGCTCAGTGGAACGAAAACTCACGT
TAAGGGATTTTGGTCATGAGATTATCAAAAAGGATCTTCACCTAGATCCTTTTAAATTAAAAATGAAGTT
TTAAATCAATCTAAAGTATATATGAGTAAACTTGGTCTGACAGTTACCAATGCTTAATCAGTGAGGCACC
TATCTCAGCGATCTGTCTATTTCGTTCATCCATAGTTGCCTGACTCCCCGTCGTGTAGATAACTACGATA
CGGGAGGGCTTACCATCTGGCCCCAGTGCTGCAATGATACCGCGAGACCCACGCTCACCGGCTCCAGATT
TATCAGCAATAAACCAGCCAGCCGGAAGGGCCGAGCGCAGAAGTGGTCCTGCAACTTTATCCGCCTCCAT
CCAGTCTATTAATTGTTGCCGGGAAGCTAGAGTAAGTAGTTCGCCAGTTAATAGTTTGCGCAACGTTGTT
GCCATTGCTGCAGGCATCGTGGTGTCACGCTCGTCGTTTGGTATGGCTTCATTCAGCTCCGGTTCCCAAC
GATCAAGGCGAGTTACATGATCCCCCATGTTGTGCAAAAAAGCGGTTAGCTCCTTCGGTCCTCCGATCGT
TGTCAGAAGTAAGTTGGCCGCAGTGTTATCACTCATGGTTATGGCAGCACTGCATAATTCTCTTACTGTC
ATGCCATCCGTAAGATGCTTTTCTGTGACTGGTGAGTACTCAACCAAGTCATTCTGAGAATAGTGTATGC
GGCGACCGAGTTGCTCTTGCCCGGCGTCAACACGGGATAATACCGCGCCACATAGCAGAACTTTAAAAGT
GCTCATCATTGGAAAACGTTCTTCGGGGCGAAAACTCTCAAGGATCTTACCGCTGTTGAGATCCAGTTCG
ATGTAACCCACTCGTGCACCCAACTGATCTTCAGCATCTTTTACTTTCACCAGCGTTTCTGGGTGAGCAA
AAACAGGAAGGCAAAATGCCGCAAAAAAGGGAATAAGGGCGACACGGAAATGTTGAATACTCATACTCTT
CCTTTTTCAATATTATTGAAGCATTTATCAGGGTTATTGTCTCATGAGCGGATACATATTTGAATGTATT
TAGAAAAATAAACAAATAGGGGTTCCGCGCACATTTCCCCGAAAAGTGCCACCTGACGTCTAAGAAACCA
TTATTATCATGACATTAACCTATAAAAATAGGCGTATCACGAGGCCCTTTCGTCTTCAAGAATTCCCGAC
ACCATCGAATGGTGCAAAACCTTTCGCGGTATGGCATGATAGCGCCCGGAAGAGAGTCAATTCAGGGTGG
TGAATGTGAAACCAGTAACGTTATACGATGTCGCAGAGTATGCCGGTGTCTCTTATCAGACCGTTTCCCG
CGTGGTGAACCAGGCCAGCCACGTTTCTGCGAAAACGCGGGAAAAAGTGGAAGCGGCGATGGCGGAGCTG
AATTACATTCCCAACCGCGTGGCACAACAACTGGCGGGCAAACAGTCGTTGCTGATTGGCGTTGCCACCT
CCAGTCTGGCCCTGCACGCGCCGTCGCAAATTGTCGCGGCGATTAAATCTCGCGCCGATCAACTGGGTGC
CAGCGTGGTGGTGTCGATGGTAGAACGAAGCGGCGTCGAAGCCTGTAAAGCGGCGGTGCACAATCTTCTC
GCGCAACGCGTCAGTGGGCTGATCATTAACTATCCGCTGGATGACCAGGATGCCATTGCTGTGGAAGCTG
CCTGCACTAATGTTCCGGCGTTATTTCTTGATGTCTCTGACCAGACACCCATCAACAGTATTATTTTCTC
CCATGAAGACGGTACGCGACTGGGCGTGGAGCATCTGGTCGCATTGGGTCACCAGCAAATCGCGCTGTTA
GCGGGCCCATTAAGTTCTGTCTCGGCGCGTCTGCGTCTGGCTGGCTGGCATAAATATCTCACTCGCAATC
AAATTCAGCCGATAGCGGAACGGGAAGGCGACTGGAGTGCCATGTCCGGTTTTCAACAAACCATGCAAAT
GCTGAATGAGGGCATCGTTCCCACTGCGATGCTGGTTGCCAACGATCAGATGGCGCTGGGCGCAATGCGC
GCCATTACCGAGTCCGGGCTGCGCGTTGGTGCGGATATCTCGGTAGTGGGATACGACGATACCGAAGACA
GCTCATGTTATATCCCGCCGTTAACCACCATCAAACAGGATTTTCGCCTGCTGGGGCAAACCAGCGTGGA
CCGCTTGCTGCAACTCTCTCAGGGCCAGGCGGTGAAGGGCAATCAGCTGTTGCCCGTCTCACTGGTGAAA
AGAAAAACCACCCTGGCGCCCAATACGCAAACCGCCTCTCCCCGCGCGTTGGCCGATTCATTAATGCAGC
TGGCACGACAGGTTTCCCGACTGGAAAGCGGGCAGTGAGCGCAACGCAATTAATGTAAGTTAGCTCACTC
ATTAGGCACAATTCTCATGTTTGACAGCTTATCATCGACTGCACGGTGCACCAATGCTTCTGGCGTCAGG
CAGCCATCGGAAGCTGTGGTATGGCTGTGCAGGTCGTAAATCACTGCATAATTCGTGTCGCTCAAGGCGC
ACTCCCGTTCTGGATAATGTTTTTTGCGCCGACATCATAACGGTTCTGGCAAATATTCTGAAATGAGCTG
