>Addgene plasmid #110038 | pHH0103_NXF1_TAP-C | depositor partial sequence | sequence record 206990 | pHH0103_NXF1_TAP-C sequence 186 bps
GGCCCAGCCGGCCCCGGAACAGCAAGAAATGCTGCAGGCCTTTAGCACCCAATCTGGCATGAACCTGGAA
TGGAGTCAGAAATGCCTGCAAGATAACAATTGGGACTATACCCGTAGCGCGCAGGCCTTTACGCATCTGA
AAGCAAAAGGTGAAATTCCGGAAGTGGCTTTCATGAAAGCGGCCGC
